>Addgene plasmid #108490 | pCR3-vsv-AuroraB L154G/H250Y | addgene full sequence | sequence record 208771 | Addgene NGS Result
GCGTTGACATTGATTATTGACTAGTTATTAATAGTAATCAATTACGGGGTCATTAGTTCATAGCCCATAT
ATGGAGTTCCGCGTTACATAACTTACGGTAAATGGCCCGCCTGGCTGACCGCCCAACGACCCCCGCCCAT
TGACGTCAATAATGACGTATGTTCCCATAGTAACGCCAATAGGGACTTTCCATTGACGTCAATGGGTGGA
GTATTTACGGTAAACTGCCCACTTGGCAGTACATCAAGTGTATCATATGCCAAGTACGCCCCCTATTGAC
GTCAATGACGGTAAATGGCCCGCCTGGCATTATGCCCAGTACATGACCTTATGGGACTTTCCTACTTGGC
AGTACATCTACGTATTAGTCATCGCTATTACCATGGTGATGCGGTTTTGGCAGTACATCAATGGGCGTGG
ATAGCGGTTTGACTCACGGGGATTTCCAAGTCTCCACCCCATTGACGTCAATGGGAGTTTGTTTTGGCAC
CAAAATCAACGGGACTTTCCAAAATGTCGTAACAACTCCGCCCCATTGACGCAAATGGGCGGTAGGCGTG
TACGGTGGGAGGTCTATATAAGCAGAGCTCTCTGGCTAACTAGAGAACCCACTGCTTACTGGCTTATCGA
AATTAATACGACTCACTATAGGGAGACCCAAGCTTGGTACCGGATCCGCCACCATGTACACCGACATCGA
GATGAACCGGTTGGGCAAGGAATTCGCCACCATGGCCCAGAAGGAGAACTCCTACCCCTGGCCCTACGGC
CGACAGACGGCTCCATCTGGCCTGAGCACCCTGCCCCAGCGAGTCCTCCGGAAAGAGCCTGTCACCCCAT
CTGCACTTGTCCTCATGAGCCGCTCCAATGTCCAGCCCACAGCTGCCCCTGGCCAGAAGGTGATGGAGAA
TAGCAGTGGGACACCCGACATCTTAACGCGGCACTTCACAATTGATGACTTTGAGATTGGGCGTCCTCTG
GGCAAAGGCAAGTTTGGAAACGTGTACTTGGCTCGGGAGAAGAAAAGCCATTTCATCGTGGCGCTCAAGG
TCCTCTTCAAGTCCCAGATAGAGAAGGAGGGCGTGGAGCATCAGCTGCGCAGAGAGATCGAAATCCAGGC
CCACCTGCACCATCCCAACATCCTGCGTCTCTACAACTATTTTTATGACCGGAGGAGGATCTACTTGATT
GGAGAGTATGCCCCCCGCGGGGAGCTCTACAAGGAGCTGCAGAAGAGCTGCACATTTGACGAGCAGCGAA
CAGCCACGATCATGGAGGAGTTGGCAGATGCTCTAATGTACTGCCATGGGAAGAAGGTGATTCACAGAGA
CATAAAGCCAGAAAATCTGCTCTTAGGGCTCAAGGGAGAGCTGAAGATTGCTGACTTCGGCTGGTCTGTG
CATGCGCCCTCCCTGAGGAGGAAGACAATGTGTGGCACCCTGGACTACCTGCCCCCAGAGATGATTGAGG
GGCGCATGTACAATGAGAAGGTGGATCTGTGGTGCATTGGAGTGCTTTGCTATGAGCTGCTGGTGGGGAA
CCCACCCTTTGAGAGTGCATCACACAACGAGACCTATCGCCGCATCGTCAAGGTGGACCTAAAGTTCCCC
GCTTCTGTGCCCACGGGAGCCCAGGACCTCATCTCCAAACTGCTCAGGCATAACCCCTCGGAACGGCTGC
CCCTGGCCCAGGTCTCAGCCCACCCTTGGGTCCGGGCCAACTCTCGGAGGGTGCTGCCTCCCTCTGCCCT
TCAATCTGTCGCCTGACCCGGGAATCGAATTCTGCAGATATCCATCACACTGGCGGCCGCTCGAGTAGAT
GACTAGTCTAGAGGGCCCTATTCTATAGTGTCACCTAAATGCTAGAGCTCGCTGATCAGCCTCGACTGTG
CCTTCTAGTTGCCAGCCATCTGTTGTTTGCCCCTCCCCCGTGCCTTCCTTGACCCTGGAAGGTGCCACTC
CCACTGTCCTTTCCTAATAAAATGAGGAAATTGCATCGCATTGTCTGAGTAGGTGTCATTCTATTCTGGG
GGGTGGGGTGGGGCAGGACAGCAAGGGGGAGGATTGGGAAGACAATAGCAGGCATGCTGGGGATGCGGTG
GGCTCTATGGCTTCTGAGGCGGAAAGAACCAGTGGCGGTAATACGGTTATCCACAGAATCAGGGGATAAC
GCAGGAAAGAACATGTGAGCAAAAGGCCAGCAAAAGGCCAGGAACCGTAAAAAGGCCGCGTTGCTGGCGT
TTTTCCATAGGCTCCGCCCCCCTGACGAGCATCACAAAAATCGACGCTCAAGTCAGAGGTGGCGAAACCC
GACAGGACTATAAAGATACCAGGCGTTTCCCCCTGGAAGCTCCCTCGTGCGCTCTCCTGTTCCGACCCTG
CCGCTTACCGGATACCTGTCCGCCTTTCTCCCTTCGGGAAGCGTGGCGCTTTCTCATAGCTCACGCTGTA
GGTATCTCAGTTCGGTGTAGGTCGTTCGCTCCAAGCTGGGCTGTGTGCACGAACCCCCCGTTCAGCCCGA
CCGCTGCGCCTTATCCGGTAACTATCGTCTTGAGTCCAACCCGGTAAGACACGACTTATCGCCACTGGCA
GCAGCCACTGGTAACAGGATTAGCAGAGCGAGGTATGTAGGCGGTGCTACAGAGTTCTTGAAGTGGTGGC
CTAACTACGGCTACACTAGAAGAACAGTATTTGGTATCTGCGCTCTGCTGAAGCCAGTTACCTTCGGAAA
AAGAGTTGGTAGCTCTTGATCCGGCAAACAAACCACCGCTGGTAGCGGTGGTTTTTTTGTTTGCAAGCAG
CAGATTACGCGCAGAAAAAAAGGATCTCAAGAAGATCCTTTGATCTTTTCTACGGGGTCTGACGCTCAGT
GGAACGAAAACTCACGTTAAGGGATTTTGGTCATGAGATTATCAAAAAGGATCTTCACCTAGATCCTTTT
AAATTAAAAATGAAGTTTTAAATCAATCTAAAGTATATATGAGTAACCTGAGGCTATGGCAGGGCCTGCC
GCCCCGACGTTGGCTGCGAGCCCTGGGCCTTCACCCGAACTTGGGGGGTGGGGTGGGGAAAAGGAAGAAA
CGCGGGCGTATTGGCCCCAATGGGGTCTCGGTGGGGTATCGACAGAGTGCCAGCCCTGGGACCGAACCCC
GCGTTTATGAACAAACGACCCAACACCGTGCGTTTTATTCTGTCTTTTTATTGCCGTCATAGCGCGGGTT
CCTTCCGGTATTGTCTCCTTCCGTGTTTCAGTTAGCCTCCCCCTAGGGTGGGCGAAGAACTCCAGCATGA
GATCCCCGCGCTGGAGGATCATCCAGCCGGCGTCCCGGAAAACGATTCCGAAGCCCAACCTTTCATAGAA
GGCGGCGGTGGAATCGAAATCTCGTGATGGCAGGTTGGGCGTCGCTTGGTCGGTCATTTCGAACCCCAGA
GTCCCGCTCAGAAGAACTCGTCAAGAAGGCGATAGAAGGCGATGCGCTGCGAATCGGGAGCGGCGATACC
GTAAAGCACGAGGAAGCGGTCAGCCCATTCGCCGCCAAGCTCTTCAGCAATATCACGGGTAGCCAACGCT
ATGTCCTGATAGCGGTCCGCCACACCCAGCCGGCCACAGTCGATGAATCCAGAAAAGCGGCCATTTTCCA
CCATGATATTCGGCAAGCAGGCATCGCCATGGGTCACGACGAGATCCTCGCCGTCGGGCATGCTCGCCTT
GAGCCTGGCGAACAGTTCGGCTGGCGCGAGCCCCTGATGCTCTTCGTCCAGATCATCCTGATCGACAAGA
CCGGCTTCCATCCGAGTACGTGCTCGCTCGATGCGATGTTTCGCTTGGTGGTCGAATGGGCAGGTAGCCG
GATCAAGCGTATGCAGCCGCCGCATTGCATCAGCCATGATGGATACTTTCTCGGCAGGAGCAAGGTGAGA
TGACAGGAGATCCTGCCCCGGCACTTCGCCCAATAGCAGCCAGTCCCTTCCCGCTTCAGTGACAACGTCG
AGCACAGCTGCGCAAGGAACGCCCGTCGTGGCCAGCCACGATAGCCGCGCTGCCTCGTCTTGCAGTTCAT
TCAGGGCACCGGACAGGTCGGTCTTGACAAAAAGAACCGGGCGCCCCTGCGCTGACAGCCGGAACACGGC
GGCATCAGAGCAGCCGATTGTCTGTTGTGCCCAGTCATAGCCGAATAGCCTCTCCACCCAAGCGGCCGGA
GAACCTGCGTGCAATCCATCTTGTTCAATCATGCGAAACGATCCTCATCCTGTCTCTTGATCGATCTTTG
CAAAAGCCTAGGCCTCCAAAAAAGCCTCCTCACTACTTCTGGAATAGCTCAGAGGCCGAGGCGGCCTCGG
CCTCTGCATAAATAAAAAAAATTAGTCAGCCATGGGGCGGAGAATGGGCGGAACTGGGCGGAGTTAGGGG
CGGGATGGGCGGAGTTAGGGGCGGGACTATGGTTGCTGACTAATTGAGATGCATGCTTTGCATACTTCTG
CCTGCTGGGGAGCCTGGGGACTTTCCACACCTGGTTGCTGACTAATTGAGATGCATGCTTTGCATACTTC
TGCCTGCTGGGGAGCCTGGGGACTTTCCACACCCTAACTGACACACATTCCACAGCTGGTTCTTTCCGCC
TCAGGACTCTTCCTTTTTCAATAAATCAATCTAAAGTATATATGAGTAAACTTGGTCTGACAGTTACCAA
TGCTTAATCAGTGAGGCACCTATCTCAGCGATCTGTCTATTTCGTTCATCCATAGTTGCCTGACTCCCCG
TCGTGTAGATAACTACGATACGGGAGGGCTTACCATCTGGCCCCAGTGCTGCAATGATACCGCGAGACCC
ACGCTCACCGGCTCCAGATTTATCAGCAATAAACCAGCCAGCCGGAAGGGCCGAGCGCAGAAGTGGTCCT
GCAACTTTATCCGCCTCCATCCAGTCTATTAATTGTTGCCGGGAAGCTAGAGTAAGTAGTTCGCCAGTTA
ATAGTTTGCGCAACGTTGTTGCCATTGCTACAGGCATCGTGGTGTCACGCTCGTCGTTTGGTATGGCTTC
ATTCAGCTCCGGTTCCCAACGATCAAGGCGAGTTACATGATCCCCCATGTTGTGCAAAAAAGCGGTTAGC
TCCTTCGGTCCTCCGATCGTTGTCAGAAGTAAGTTGGCCGCAGTGTTATCACTCATGGTTATGGCAGCAC
TGCATAATTCTCTTACTGTCATGCCATCCGTAAGATGCTTTTCTGTGACTGGTGAGTACTCAACCAAGTC
ATTCTGAGAATAGTGTATGCGGCGACCGAGTTGCTCTTGCCCGGCGTCAATACGGGATAATACCGCGCCA
CATAGCAGAACTTTAAAAGTGCTCATCATTGGAAAACGTTCTTCGGGGCGAAAACTCTCAAGGATCTTAC
CGCTGTTGAGATCCAGTTCGATGTAACCCACTCGTGCACCCAACTGATCTTCAGCATCTTTTACTTTCAC
CAGCGTTTCTGGGTGAGCAAAAACAGGAAGGCAAAATGCCGCAAAAAAGGGAATAAGGGCGACACGGAAA
TGTTGAATACTCATACTCTTCCTTTTTCAATATTATTGAAGCATTTATCAGGGTTATTGTCTCATGAGCG
GATACATATTTGAATGTATTTAGAAAAATAAACAAATAGGGGTTCCGCGCACATTTCCCCGAAAAGTGCC
ACCTG
[124 nt withheld, positions 5676-5799]
C
[91 nt withheld, positions 5801-5891]
A
[49 nt withheld, positions 5893-5941]
CCTTTGACGTTGGAGTCCACGTTCTTT
[37 nt withheld, positions 5969-6005]
ACCCTATCTCGGTCTATTCTTTTGATTTATAAGGGATTTTGCCGATTTCGGCCTATTGGTTAAAAAATGA
GCTGATTTAACAAAAATTTAACGCGAATTTTAACAAAATATTAACGCTTACAATTTACGCGC
Features (pLannotate 1.2.2; 18 found; start..end, strand, type, name):
      6..385     +  enhancer       CMV enhancer: human cytomegalovirus immediate early enhancer
    386..589     +  promoter       CMV promoter: human cytomegalovirus (CMV) immediate early promoter
    585..618     +  LTR            5' LTR (truncated) (fragment): truncated 5' long terminal repeat (LTR) from HIV-1
    634..652     +  promoter       T7 promoter: promoter for bacteriophage T7 RNA polymerase
    732..1763    +  CDS            AURKB: AURKB_HUMAN - Also known as AIK2, AIM1, AIRK2, ARK2, STK1, STK12, STK5. Experimental evidence at protein level: Swiss-Prot protein existence level 1. Serine/threonine-protein kinase component of the chromosomal passenger complex (CPC), a complex that acts as a key regulator of mitosis. The CPC complex has essential functions at the centromere in ensuring correct chromosome alignment and segregation and is required for chromatin-induced microtubule stabilization and spindle assembly. Involved in the bipolar attachment of spindle microtubules to kinetochores and is a key regulator for the onset
   1842..1860    -  promoter       SP6 promoter: promoter for bacteriophage SP6 RNA polymerase
   1886..2110    +  polyA_signal   bGH poly(A) signal: bovine growth hormone polyadenylation signal
   2114..2132    +  promoter       SV40 promoter (fragment): SV40 enhancer and early promoter
   2242..2830    -  rep_origin     ori: high-copy-number ColE1/pMB1/pBR322/pUC origin of replication
   3052..3068    +  polyA_signal   bGH poly(A) signal (fragment): bovine growth hormone polyadenylation signal
   3159..3206    -  polyA_signal   HSV TK poly(A) signal: herpes simplex virus thymidine kinase polyadenylation signal (Cole and Stacy, 1985)
   3265..3417    -  CDS            ble (fragment): BLE_KLEPN - Experimental evidence at protein level: Swiss-Prot protein existence level 1. Binding protein with a strong affinity to the bleomycin family of antibiotics. Binds to CL990; an antimitotic-antibiotic compound. From Klebsiella pneumoniae.
   3438..4232    -  CDS            NeoR/KanR: aminoglycoside phosphotransferase from Tn5; aph(3')-II (or nptII); confers resistance to neomycin, kanamycin, and G418 (Geneticin®)
   4267..4624    -  promoter       SV40 promoter: SV40 enhancer and early promoter
   4626..4643    -  promoter       AmpR promoter (fragment): bla
   4684..5544    -  CDS            AmpR: β-lactamase; bla; confers resistance to ampicillin, carbenicillin, and related antibiotics
   5545..5649    -  promoter       AmpR promoter: bla
   5676..6104    +  rep_origin     f1 ori (sequence partly withheld): f1 bacteriophage origin of replication; arrow indicates direction of (+) strand synthesis
