[The description below was written by a language model from this plasmid's Addgene catalogue record and pLannotate feature annotations shown in this document.]
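Description:
pCR3-vsv-AuroraB L154G/H250Y is a mammalian expression plasmid built on the pCR3 backbone that encodes human Aurora B kinase (AURKB) carrying the L154G and H250Y substitutions, which the record describes as an analog-sensitive form of the enzyme. The roughly 1 kb coding sequence was inserted by restriction cloning at an EcoRI site and carries an N-terminal VSV epitope tag according to the catalogue entry. The tag is not annotated as a separate feature, but there is unannotated space just upstream of the AURKB CDS where it would sit. Transcription is driven by the human cytomegalovirus immediate early enhancer and promoter and terminated by the bovine growth hormone polyadenylation signal. T7 and SP6 phage promoters flank the insert, as is typical of this backbone, and can serve for in vitro transcription or as sequencing primer sites. A few very short annotations (an HIV-1 LTR fragment and small SV40, bGH and AmpR promoter fragments) are most likely incidental sequence matches rather than functional elements.

In bacteria, the 6.1 kb plasmid replicates at high copy from a ColE1/pUC-type origin and is selected with ampicillin through the β-lactamase gene. An f1 origin is also present, allowing single-stranded DNA production. For mammalian cells, an SV40 early promoter drives the Tn5 NeoR/KanR gene, followed by a partial ble remnant and an HSV TK polyadenylation signal, permitting G418 selection of stable transfectants.

Aurora B is the catalytic subunit of the chromosomal passenger complex that regulates chromosome alignment and segregation in mitosis. Analog-sensitive kinase alleles generally enlarge the ATP-binding pocket so the kinase accepts bulky ATP analogs or inhibitors. In line with this, the associated publication describes a chemical genetic approach used to identify Aurora B substrates.
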