Addgene plasmid #108490: pCR3-vsv-AuroraB L154G/H250Y
Purpose: expression of vsv-AuroraB Analog sensitive (L154G/H250Y)
Depositing lab: Susanne Lens. Depositing organization: University Medical Centre Utrecht. Publication: Development of a chemical genetic approach for human aurora B kinase identifies novel substrates of the chromosomal passenger complex. Hengeveld RC, Hertz NT, Vromans MJ, Zhang C, Burlingame AL, Shokat KM, Lens SM. Mol Cell Proteomics. 2012 May;11(5):47-59. doi: 10.1074/mcp.M111.013912. Epub 2012 Jan 20. PubMed 22267324.
Backbone
  Vector backbone: pCR3
  Backbone size w/o insert (bp): 5000
  Vector type: Mammalian Expression
Growth in bacteria
  Bacterial resistance: Ampicillin, 100 μg/mL
  Growth temperature: 37°C
  Growth strain: DH5alpha
  Copy number: High Copy
Gene/Insert
  Gene/Insert name: AuroraB
  Species: H. sapiens (human)
  Insert size (bp): 1035
  Mutation: Analog sensitive L154G/H250Y
  Entrez Gene: AURKB (a.k.a. AIK2, AIM-1, AIM1, ARK-2, ARK2, AurB, IPL1, PPP1R48, STK-1, STK12, STK5, aurkb-sv1, aurkb-sv2)
  Promoter: CMV
  Tag / fusion protein: VSV (N terminal on insert)
  Cloning method: Restriction Enzyme; 5′ cloning site EcoR1 (unknown if destroyed); 3′ cloning site EcoR1 (unknown if destroyed)
Terms and licenses: Academic/Nonprofit Terms; Industry Terms: Not Available to Industry
How to cite: pCR3-vsv-AuroraB L154G/H250Y was a gift from Susanne Lens (Addgene plasmid # 108490 ; http://n2t.net/addgene:108490 ; RRID:Addgene_108490)
